>Addgene plasmid #30100 | HL 4202 (=HL 716 + pHL 1389) | addgene partial sequence | sequence record 35338 | 30100 with GFP-R
CCTTTACGCATGCTATCATGAACTTTCAGCGTATTCTGACTCATAAGGTGGCTCCTACCCGTGATCCCTT
GACGGAACATTCAAGCAAAAGCCTGGTTCCGCCGATTTATCGCTGCGGCAAATAACGCAGCGGGTTTACG
GATTTCCCCTTGTAACGAATTTCAAAATGCAAGCGTGTTGAACTGGTTCCGGTGTCGACAGTATCTTGTT
ATCCGCTCACAATGTCAATGTTATCCGCTCACATTTATGACGTCAGGTGGCACTTTTCGGGGAAATGTGC
GCGGAACCCCTATTTGTTTATTTTTCTAAATACATTCAAATATGTATCCGCTCATGAGACAATAACCCTG
ATAAATGCTTCAATAATATTGAAAAAGGAAGAGTATGAGTATTCAACATTTCCGTGTCGCCCTTATTCCC
TTTTTTGCGGCATTTTGCCTTCCTGTTTTTGCTCACCCAGAAACGCTGGTGAAAGTAAAAGATGCTGAAG
ATCAGTTGGGTGCACGAGTGGGTTACATCGAACTGGATCTCAACAGCGGTAAGATCCTTGAGAGTTTTCG
CCCCGAAGAACGTTTTCCAATGATGAGCACTTTTAAAGTTCTGCTATGTGGCGCGGTATTATCCCGTATT
GACGCCGGGCAAGAGCAACTCGGTCGCCGCATACACTATTCTCAGAATGACTTGGTTGAGTACTCACCAG
TCACAGAAAAGCATCTTACGGATGGCATGACAGTAAGAGAATTATGCAGTGCTGCCATAACCATGAGTGA
TAACACTGCGGCCAACTTACTTCTGACAACGATCGGAGGACCGAAGGAGCTAACCGCTTTTTTGCACAAC
ATGGGGGATCATGTAACTCGCCTTGATCGTTGGGAACCGGAGCTGAA
