>Addgene plasmid #30100 | HL 4202 (=HL 716 + pHL 1389) | depositor partial sequence | sequence record 36877 | vector backbone, ColE (from pZ system) + AmpR
CCCGGGGGATCCCATGGTACGCGTGCTAGAGGCATCAAATAAAACGAAAGGCTCAGTCGAAAGACTGGGC
CTTTCGTTTTATCTGTTGTTTGTCGGTGAACGCTCTCCTGAGTAGGACAAATCCGCCGCCCTAGACCTAG
GCGTTCGGCTGCGGCGAGCGGTATCAGCTCACTCAAAGGCGGTAATACGGTTATCCACAGAATCAGGGGA
TAACGCAGGAAAGAACATGTGAGCAAAAGGCCAGCAAAAGGCCAGGAACCGTAAAAAGGCCGCGTTGCTG
GCGTTTTTCCATAGGCTCCGCCCCCCTGACGAGCATCACAAAAATCGACGCTCAAGTCAGAGGTGGCGAA
ACCCGACAGGACTATAAAGATACCAGGCGTTTCCCCCTGGAAGCTCCCTCGTGCGCTCTCCTGTTCCGAC
CCTGCCGCTTACCGGATACCTGTCCGCCTTTCTCCCTTCGGGAAGCGTGGCGCTTTCTCAATGCTCACGC
TGTAGGTATCTCAGTTCGGTGTAGGTCGTTCGCTCCAAGCTGGGCTGTGTGCACGAACCCCCCGTTCAGC
CCGACCGCTGCGCCTTATCCGGTAACTATCGTCTTGAGTCCAACCCGGTAAGACACGACTTATCGCCACT
GGCAGCAGCCACTGGTAACAGGATTAGCAGAGCGAGGTATGTAGGCGGTGCTACAGAGTTCTTGAAGTGG
TGGCCTAACTACGGCTACACTAGAAGGACAGTATTTGGTATCTGCGCTCTGCTGAAGCCAGTTACCTTCG
GAAAAAGAGTTGGTAGCTCTTGATCCGGCAAACAAACCACCGCTGGTAGCGGTGGTTTTTTTGTTTGCAA
GCAGCAGATTACGCGCAGAAAAAAAGGATCTCAAGAAGATCCTTTGATCTTTTCTACGGGGTCTGACGCT
CAGTGGAACGAAAACTCACGTTAAGGGATTTTGGTCATGACTAGTGCTTGGATTCTCACCAATAAAAAAC
GCCCGGCGGCAACCGAGCGTTCTGAACAAATCCAGATGGAGTTCTGAGGTCATTACTGGATCTATCAACA
GGAGTCCAAGCGAGCTCGTAAACTTGGTCTGACAGTTACCAATGCTTAATCAGTGAGGCACCTATCTCAG
CGATCTGTCTATTTCGTTCATCCATAGTTGCCTGACTCCCCGTCGTGTAGATAACTACGATACGGGAGGG
CTTACCATCTGGCCCCAGTGCTGCAATGATACCGCGAGACCCACGCTCACCGGCTCCAGATTTATCAGCA
ATAAACCAGCCAGCCGGAAGGGCCGAGCGCAGAAGTGGTCCTGCAACTTTATCCGCCTCCATCCAGTCTA
TTAATTGTTGCCGGGAAGCTAGAGTAAGTAGTTCGCCAGTTAATAGTTTGCGCAACGTTGTTGCCATTGC
TACAGGCATCGTGGTGTCACGCTCGTCGTTTGGTATGGCTTCATTCAGCTCCGGTTCCCAACGATCAAGG
CGAGTTACATGATCCCCCATGTTGTGCAAAAAAGCGGTTAGCTCCTTCGGTCCTCCGATCGTTGTCAGAA
GTAAGTTGGCCGCAGTGTTATCACTCATGGTTATGGCAGCACTGCATAATTCTCTTACTGTCATGCCATC
CGTAAGATGCTTTTCTGTGACTGGTGAGTACTCAACCAAGTCATTCTGAGAATAGTGTATGCGGCGACCG
AGTTGCTCTTGCCCGGCGTCAATACGGGATAATACCGCGCCACATAGCAGAACTTTAAAAGTGCTCATCA
TTGGAAAACGTTCTTCGGGGCGAAAACTCTCAAGGATCTTACCGCTGTTGAGATCCAGTTCGATGTAACC
CACTCGTGCACCCAACTGATCTTCAGCATCTTTTACTTTCACCAGCGTTTCTGGGTGAGCAAAAACAGGA
AGGCAAAATGCCGCAAAAAAGGGAATAAGGGCGACACGGAAATGTTGAATACTCATACTCTTCCTTTTTC
AATATTATTGAAGCATTTATCAGGGTTATTGTCTCATGAGCGGATACATATTTGAATGTATTTAGAAAAA
TAAACAAATAGGGGTTCCGCGCACATTTCCCCGAAAAGTGCCACCTGACGTC
