>Addgene plasmid #30100 | HL 4202 (=HL 716 + pHL 1389) | depositor partial sequence | sequence record 36878 | dsrA
AACACATCAGATTTCCTGGTGTAACGAATTTTTTAAGTGCTTCTTGCTTAAGCAAGTTTCATCCCGACCC
CCTCAGGGTCGGGATTTTTTTATTGTGCATTCAACGATTCACTTCAGAGACGCT
