>Addgene plasmid #30100 | HL 4202 (=HL 716 + pHL 1389) | depositor partial sequence | sequence record 36879 | rpoS
ACCGGAACCAGTTCAACACGCTTGCATTTTGAAATTCGTTACAAGGGGAAATCCGTAAACCCGCTGCGTT
ATTTGCCGCAGCGATAAATCGGCGGAACCAGGCTTTTGCTTGAATGTTCCGTCAAGGGATCACGGGTAGG
AGCCACCTTATGAGTCAGAATACGCTGAAAGTTCATGATA
