>Addgene plasmid #30100 | HL 4202 (=HL 716 + pHL 1389) | addgene partial sequence | sequence record 37414 | pBR322ori-F 5'-GGGAAACGCCTGGTATCTTT-3'
GAGCGTCGATTTTTGTGATGCTCGTCAGGGGGGCGGAGCCTATGGAAAAACGCCAGCAACGCGGCCTTTT
TACGGTTCCTGGCCTTTTGCTGGCCTTTTGCTCACATGTTCTTTCCTGCGTTATCCCCTGATTCTGTGGA
TAACCGTATTACCGCCTTTGAGTGAGCTGATACCGCTCGCCGCAGCCGAACGCCCTAGGTCTAGGGCGGC
GGATTTGTCCTACTCAGGAGAGCGTTCACCGACAAACAACAGATAAAACGAAAGGCCCAGTCTTTCGACT
GAGCCTTTCGTTTTATTTGATGCCTCTAGCACGCGTACCATGGGCCCAGCGTCTCTGAAGTGAATCGTTG
AATGCACAATAAAAAAATCCCGACCCTGAGGGGGTCGGGATGAAACTTGCTTAAGCAAGAAGCACTTAAA
AAATTCGTTACACCAGGAAATCTGATGTGTTCCCGGAGTATCTCTATCACTGATAGGGATGTCAATCTCT
ATCACTGATAGGGAGGATCCTGAGCGGATACATATTTGAATGTATTTAGAAAAATAAACAAAAGAGTTTG
TAGAAACGCAAAAAGGCCATCCGTCAGGATGGCCTTCTGCTTAATTTGATGCCTGGCAGTTTATGGCGGG
CGTCCTGCCCGCCACCCTCCGGGCCGTTGCTTCGCAACGTTCAAATCCGCTCCCGGCGGATTTGTCCTAC
TCAGGAGAGCGTTCACCGACAAACAACAGATAAAACGAAAGGCCCAGTCTTTCGACTGAGCCTTTCGTTT
TATTTGATGCCTGGCAGTTCCCTACTCTCGCATGGGGAGACCCCACACTACCATCGGCGCTACGGC
