[The description below was written by a language model from this plasmid's Addgene catalogue record.]
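Description:
HL 4202 is the deposited form of plasmid pHL 1389 carried in the E. coli host strain HL 716, as the name indicates. The plasmid is a bacterial expression and synthetic biology construct built on a modular backbone of about 2 kb derived from the pZ vector system. It combines a ColE-type origin of replication, which gives high copy number, with an ampicillin resistance marker for selection. The record notes that the plasmid may depend on its particular growth strain, but it does not describe the genotype of HL 716.

The insert of about 1.8 kb, cloned between AatII and ApaI sites that are both retained, holds two independently regulated E. coli-derived expression units. In the first, the PLtetO-1 promoter, a synthetic phage lambda PL derivative carrying Tet repressor operators, drives the small regulatory RNA DsrA. In the second, the PLlacO-1 promoter, the equivalent Lac repressor-controlled design, drives an rpoS::gfp fusion in which GFP is attached at the C-terminal end of the rpoS portion. DsrA is known to act with the RNA chaperone Hfq to base-pair with the rpoS mRNA leader and stimulate its translation, so GFP fluorescence reports on sRNA-dependent regulation of the target. Because the two promoters respond to different repressors, sRNA and target transcription can in principle be tuned separately in hosts that supply TetR and LacI.

The associated publication concerns disruption of small RNA signalling through competition for Hfq, which fits use of this construct as a quantitative sRNA–target reporter pair. No feature table was supplied, so the exact rpoS fragment, terminators and element coordinates are not stated.
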