Addgene plasmid #30100: HL 4202 (=HL 716 + pHL 1389)
Depositing lab: Han Lim. Depositing organization: University of California, Berkeley. Publication: Disruption of small RNA signaling caused by competition for Hfq. Hussein R, Lim HN. Proc Natl Acad Sci U S A. 2011 Jan 18;108(3):1110-5. doi: 10.1073/pnas.1010082108. Epub 2010 Dec 28. PubMed 21189298.
Backbone
  Vector backbone: ColE (from pZ system) + AmpR
  Backbone manufacturer: Lim Lab (modified from Rolf Lutz and Hermann Bujard, 1997)
  Backbone size w/o insert (bp): 2000
  Vector type: Bacterial Expression, Synthetic Biology
Growth in bacteria
  Bacterial resistance: Ampicillin, 100 μg/mL
  Growth temperature: 37°C
  Growth strain: HL 716
  Copy number: High Copy
Gene/Insert
  Gene/Insert name: pLtetO-1:DsrA, pLlacO-1:rpoS::gfp
  Species: E. coli
  Insert size (bp): 1800
  Tag / fusion protein: GFP (C terminal on backbone)
  Cloning method: Restriction Enzyme; 5′ cloning site AatII (not destroyed); 3′ cloning site ApaI (not destroyed)
  Sequencing primers: 5′ ctcatgagcggatacat atttgaa; 3′ agctgatacc gctcgccgca gccgaacg
Terms and licenses: Academic/Nonprofit Terms; Industry Terms: Not Available to Industry
Depositor comments: Please note that this plasmid may require a unique bacterial strain, so make sure to confirm that you can also obtain the appropriate growth strain. Please contact us or contact our distributors if you have any questions.
How to cite: HL 4202 (=HL 716 + pHL 1389) was a gift from Han Lim (Addgene plasmid # 30100 ; http://n2t.net/addgene:30100 ; RRID:Addgene_30100)
